Addgene plasmid #233252: pLentiCRISPR V2 Neo sgITGA5_4
Purpose: Knock out of murine ITGA5
Depositing lab: David Bryant. Depositing organization: University of Glasgow. Publication: PTEN deficiency exposes a requirement for an ARF GTPase module for integrin-dependent invasion in ovarian cancer. Nikolatou K, Sandilands E, Roman-Fernandez A, Cumming EM, Freckmann E, Lilla S, Buetow L, McGarry L, Neilson M, Shaw R, Strachan D, Miller C, Huang DT, McNeish IA, Norman JC, Zanivan S, Bryant DM. EMBO J. 2023 Sep 18;42(18):e113987. doi: 10.15252/embj.2023113987. Epub 2023 Aug 14. PubMed 37577760.
Backbone
  Vector backbone: pLentiCRISPR V2 Neo
  Vector type: Lentiviral
Growth in bacteria
  Bacterial resistance: Ampicillin, 100 μg/mL
  Growth temperature: 37°C
  Growth strain: NEB Stable
  Copy number: High Copy
Gene/Insert
  Gene/Insert name: ITGA5
  gRNA/shRNA sequence: CAC CGT GGG GGC TTC AAC CTA GAC G
  Species: M. musculus (mouse)
  Entrez Gene: Itga5 (a.k.a. Cd49e, Fnra, VLA5)
  Cloning method: Restriction Enzyme; 5′ cloning site Unknown (unknown if destroyed)
Terms and licenses: Academic/Nonprofit Terms; Industry Terms: Not Available to Industry
How to cite: pLentiCRISPR V2 Neo sgITGA5_4 was a gift from David Bryant (Addgene plasmid # 233252 ; http://n2t.net/addgene:233252 ; RRID:Addgene_233252)
