[The description below was written by a language model from this plasmid's Addgene catalogue record and pLannotate feature annotations shown in this document.]
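Description:
pLentiCRISPR V2 Neo sgITGA5_4 is an all-in-one lentiviral CRISPR/Cas9 plasmid built on the pLentiCRISPR V2 Neo backbone and intended to knock out mouse Itga5 (integrin alpha-5, also known as Cd49e, Fnra or VLA5). It is maintained in E. coli as a high-copy plasmid through a ColE1/pUC-type origin with ampicillin selection from the bla gene. The backbone also carries an f1 origin and an SV40/EM7-driven bleomycin/Zeocin resistance cassette that lies outside the lentiviral transfer region. The annotated sequence is about 13.2 kb.

The transfer cassette is organised as a third-generation, self-inactivating vector. A CMV enhancer/promoter fused to a truncated HIV-1 5' LTR drives genomic RNA production in packaging cells, followed by the Ψ packaging signal with a gag fragment, the Rev response element for nuclear export of unspliced RNA, and a cPPT/CTS, and it ends in a ΔU3 3' LTR. Within this unit, a human U6 RNA polymerase III promoter expresses the Itga5-targeting spacer joined to the S. pyogenes guide RNA scaffold. An EF-1α core promoter drives S. pyogenes Cas9, and a neomycin phosphotransferase coding sequence sits immediately downstream, allowing G418 selection of transduced cells. The feature table does not annotate the linker between Cas9 and NeoR, so the record does not state how the two are co-expressed. A WPRE downstream enhances transcript expression.

After packaging into lentiviral particles and transduction, a single integrated provirus supplies both nuclease and guide, producing double-strand breaks at Itga5. The name suggests it is one of several guides against this gene. The associated work concerns integrin-dependent invasion in ovarian cancer.
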