Features (pLannotate 1.2.2; 33 found; start..end, strand, type, name):
     11..111     -  CDS            Rev (fragment): human immunodeficiency virus 1 (HIV-1) Rev protein; rev; enhances nuclear export of unspliced and incompletely spliced viral mRNAs
    488..721     -  misc_feature   RRE: The Rev response element (RRE) of HIV-1 allows for Rev-dependent mRNA export from the nucleus to the cytoplasm.
    867..1230    -  CDS            HIV-1 gag (fragment): gag protein from human immunodeficiency virus 1; gag
   1214..1339    -  misc_feature   HIV-1 Ψ: packaging signal of human immunodeficiency virus type 1
   1386..1566    -  LTR            5' LTR (truncated): truncated 5' long terminal repeat (LTR) from HIV-1
   1584..1783    -  promoter       CMV promoter: human cytomegalovirus (CMV) immediate early promoter
   1784..2163    -  enhancer       CMV enhancer: human cytomegalovirus immediate early enhancer
   2322..2374    +  misc_feature   bom (fragment): basis of mobility region from pBR322
   2433..2537    +  promoter       AmpR promoter: bla
   2538..3398    +  CDS            AmpR: β-lactamase; bla; confers resistance to ampicillin, carbenicillin, and related antibiotics
   3569..4157    +  rep_origin     ori: high-copy-number ColE1/pMB1/pBR322/pUC origin of replication
   4340..4432    +  CDS            lacI (fragment): lac repressor; lacI; The lac repressor binds to the lac operator to inhibit transcription in E. coli. This inhibition can be relieved by adding lactose or isopropyl-β-D-thiogalactopyranoside (IPTG).
   4445..4466    +  protein_bind   CAP binding site: CAP binding activates transcription in the presence of cAMP. E. coli catabolite activator protein
   4481..4511    +  promoter       lac promoter: promoter for the E. coli lac operon
   4515..4537    +  protein_bind   lac operator (fragment): The lac repressor binds to the lac operator to inhibit transcription in E. coli. This inhibition can be relieved by adding lactose or isopropyl-β-D-thiogalactopyranoside (IPTG). lac repressor encoded by lacI
   4608..4729    -  polyA_signal   SV40 poly(A) signal: SV40 polyadenylation signal
   4724..4849    -  CDS            ble (fragment): BLE_KLEPN - Experimental evidence at protein level: Swiss-Prot protein existence level 1. Binding protein with a strong affinity to the bleomycin family of antibiotics. Binds to CL990; an antimitotic-antibiotic compound. From Klebsiella pneumoniae.
   4859..5233    -  CDS            BleoR: antibiotic-binding protein; Sh ble from Streptoalloteichus hindustanus; confers resistance to bleomycin, phleomycin, and Zeocin™
   5252..5299    -  promoter       EM7 promoter: synthetic bacterial promoter&nbsp
   5347..5676    -  promoter       SV40 promoter: SV40 enhancer and early promoter
   5690..6118    -  rep_origin     f1 ori (sequence partly withheld): f1 bacteriophage origin of replication; arrow indicates direction of (+) strand synthesis
   6139..6160    -  promoter       SV40 promoter (fragment): SV40 enhancer and early promoter
   6164..6388    -  polyA_signal   bGH poly(A) signal: bovine growth hormone polyadenylation signal
   6420..6653    -  LTR            3' LTR (ΔU3): self-inactivating 3' long terminal repeat (LTR) from HIV-1
   6655..6674    -  misc_feature   cPPT/CTS (fragment): central polypurine tract and central termination sequence of HIV-1
   6725..7313    -  misc_feature   WPRE: woodchuck hepatitis virus posttranscriptional regulatory element
   7329..8121    -  CDS            NeoR/KanR (fragment): aminoglycoside phosphotransferase from Tn5; aph(3')-II (or nptII); confers resistance to neomycin, kanamycin, and G418 (Geneticin®)
   8259..12362   -  CDS            Cas9: Cas9 (Csn1) endonuclease from the Streptococcus pyogenes Type II CRISPR/Cas system generates RNA-guided double strand breaks in DNA
  12387..12598   -  promoter       EF-1α core promoter: core promoter for human elongation factor EF-1α
  12624..12642   -  CDS            small t antigen (fragment): SV40 (simian virus 40) small t antigen
  12660..12735   -  misc_RNA       gRNA scaffold: guide RNA scaffold for the Streptococcus pyogenes CRISPR/Cas9 system
  12765..13005   -  promoter       U6 promoter: RNA polymerase III promoter for human U6 snRNA
  13056..13173   -  misc_feature   cPPT/CTS: central polypurine tract and central termination sequence of HIV-1
>Addgene plasmid #233252 | pLentiCRISPR V2 Neo sgITGA5_4 | addgene full sequence | sequence record 465550 | Addgene NGS Result
ACGCAGTGCCGATCCGTTCACTAATCGAATGGATCTGTCTCTGTCTCTCTCTCCACCTTCTTCTTCTATT
CCTTCGGGCCTGTCGGGTCCCCTCGGGGTTGGGAGGTGGGTCTGAAACGATAATGGTGAATATCCCTGCC
TAACTCTATTCACTATAGAAAGTACAGCAAAAACTATTCTTAAACCTACCAAGCCTCCTACTATCATTAT
GAATAATTTTATATACCACAGCCAATTTGTTATGTTAAACCAATTCCACAAACTTGCCCATTTATCTAAT
TCCAATAATTCTTGTTCATTCTTTTCTTGCTGGTTTTGCGATTCTTCAATTAAGGAGTGTATTAAGCTTG
TGTAATTGTTAATTTCTCTGTCCCACTCCATCCAGGTCGTGTGATTCCAAATCTGTTCCAGAGATTTATT
ACTCCAACTAGCATTCCAAGGCACAGCAGTGGTGCAAATGAGTTTTCCAGAGCAACCCCAAATCCCCAGG
AGCTGTTGATCCTTTAGGTATCTTTCCACAGCCAGGATTCTTGCCTGGAGCTGCTTGATGCCCCAGACTG
TGAGTTGCAACAGATGCTGTTGCGCCTCAATAGCCCTCAGCAAATTGTTCTGCTGCTGCACTATACCAGA
CAATAATTGTCTGGCCTGTACCGTCAGCGTCATTGACGCTGCGCCCATAGTGCTTCCTGCTGCTCCCAAG
AACCCAAGGAACAAAGCTCCTATTCCCACTGCTCTTTTTTCTCTCTGCACCACTCTTCTCTTTGCCTTGG
TGGGTGCTACTCCTAATGGTTCAATTTTTACTACTTTATATTTATATAATTCACTTCTCCAATTGTCCCT
CATATCTCCTCCTCCAGGTCTGAAGATCAGCGGCCGCTTGCTGTGCGGTGGTCTTACTTTTGTTTTGCTC
TTCCTCTATCTTGTCTAAAGCTTCCTTGGTGTCTTTTATCTCTATCCTTTGATGCACACAATAGAGGGTT
GCTACTGTATTATATAATGATCTAAGTTCTTCTGATCCTGTCTGAAGGGATGGTTGTAGCTGTCCCAGTA
TTTGTCTACAGCCTTCTGATGTTTCTAACAGGCCAGGATTAACTGCGAATCGTTCTAGCTCCCTGCTTGC
CCATACTATATGTTTTAATTTATATTTTTTCTTTCCCCCTGGCCTTAACCGAATTTTTTCCCATCGCGAT
CTAATTCTCCCCCGCTTAATACTGACGCTCTCGCACCCATCTCTCTCCTTCTAGCCTCCGCTAGTCAAAA
TTTTTGGCGTACTCACCAGTCGCCGCCCCTCGCCTCTTGCCGTGCGCGCTTCAGCAAGCCGAGTCCTGCG
TCGAGAGAGCTCCTCTGGTTTCCCTTTCGCTTTCAAGTCCCTGTTCGGGCGCCACTGCTAGAGATTTTCC
ACACTGACTAAAAGGGTCTGAGGGATCTCTAGTTACCAGAGTCACACAACAGACGGGCACACACTACTTG
AAGCACTCAAGGCAAGCTTTATTGAGGCTTAAGCAGTGGGTTCCCTAGTTAGCCAGAGAGCTCCCAGGCT
CAGATCTGGTCTAACCAGAGAGACCCAGTACAGGCAAAACGCGCTGCTTATATAGACCTCCCACCGTACA
CGCCTACCGCCCATTTGCGTCAATGGGGCGGAGTTGTTACGACATTTTGGAAAGTCCCGTTGATTTTGGT
GCCAAAACAAACTCCCATTGACGTCAATGGGGTGGAGACTTGGAAATCCCCGTGAGTCAAACCGCTATCC
ACGCCCATTGATGTACTGCCAAAACCGCATCACCATGGTAATAGCGATGACTAATACGTAGATGTACTGC
CAAGTAGGAAAGTCCCATAAGGTCATGTACTGGGCATAATGCCAGGCGGGCCATTTACCGTCATTGACGT
CAATAGGGGGCGTACTTGGCATATGATACACTTGATGTACTGCCAAGTGGGCAGTTTACCGTAAATACTC
CACCCATTGACGTCAATGGAAAGTCCCTATTGGCGTTACTATGGGAACATACGTCATTATTGACGTCAAT
GGGCGGGGGTCGTTGGGCGGTCAGCCAGGCGGGCCATTTACCGTAAGTTATGTAACGCGGAACTCCATAT
ATGGGCTATGAACTAATGACCCCGTAATTGATTACTATTAATAACTAGTCAATAATCAATGTCAACGCGC
GCGTATATCTGGCCCGTACATCGCGAAGCAGCGCAAAACGCCTAACCCTAAGCAGATTCTTCATGCAATT
GTCGGTCAAGCCTTGCCTTGTTGTAGCTTAAATTTTGCTCGCGCACTACTCAGCGACCTCCAACACACAA
GCAGGGAGCAGATACTGGCTTAACTATGCGGCATCAGAGCAGATTGTACTGAGAGTGCACCATAGGGGAT
CGGGAGATCTCCCGATCCGTCGACGTCAGGTGGCACTTTTCGGGGAAATGTGCGCGGAACCCCTATTTGT
TTATTTTTCTAAATACATTCAAATATGTATCCGCTCATGAGACAATAACCCTGATAAATGCTTCAATAAT
ATTGAAAAAGGAAGAGTATGAGTATTCAACATTTCCGTGTCGCCCTTATTCCCTTTTTTGCGGCATTTTG
CCTTCCTGTTTTTGCTCACCCAGAAACGCTGGTGAAAGTAAAAGATGCTGAAGATCAGTTGGGTGCACGA
GTGGGTTACATCGAACTGGATCTCAACAGCGGTAAGATCCTTGAGAGTTTTCGCCCCGAAGAACGTTTTC
CAATGATGAGCACTTTTAAAGTTCTGCTATGTGGCGCGGTATTATCCCGTATTGACGCCGGGCAAGAGCA
ACTCGGTCGCCGCATACACTATTCTCAGAATGACTTGGTTGAGTACTCACCAGTCACAGAAAAGCATCTT
ACGGATGGCATGACAGTAAGAGAATTATGCAGTGCTGCCATAACCATGAGTGATAACACTGCGGCCAACT
TACTTCTGACAACGATCGGAGGACCGAAGGAGCTAACCGCTTTTTTGCACAACATGGGGGATCATGTAAC
TCGCCTTGATCGTTGGGAACCGGAGCTGAATGAAGCCATACCAAACGACGAGCGTGACACCACGATGCCT
GTAGCAATGGCAACAACGTTGCGCAAACTATTAACTGGCGAACTACTTACTCTAGCTTCCCGGCAACAAT
TAATAGACTGGATGGAGGCGGATAAAGTTGCAGGACCACTTCTGCGCTCGGCCCTTCCGGCTGGCTGGTT
TATTGCTGATAAATCTGGAGCCGGTGAGCGTGGGTCTCGCGGTATCATTGCAGCACTGGGGCCAGATGGT
AAGCCCTCCCGTATCGTAGTTATCTACACGACGGGGAGTCAGGCAACTATGGATGAACGAAATAGACAGA
TCGCTGAGATAGGTGCCTCACTGATTAAGCATTGGTAACTGTCAGACCAAGTTTACTCATATATACTTTA
GATTGATTTAAAACTTCATTTTTAATTTAAAAGGATCTAGGTGAAGATCCTTTTTGATAATCTCATGACC
AAAATCCCTTAACGTGAGTTTTCGTTCCACTGAGCGTCAGACCCCGTAGAAAAGATCAAAGGATCTTCTT
GAGATCCTTTTTTTCTGCGCGTAATCTGCTGCTTGCAAACAAAAAAACCACCGCTACCAGCGGTGGTTTG
TTTGCCGGATCAAGAGCTACCAACTCTTTTTCCGAAGGTAACTGGCTTCAGCAGAGCGCAGATACCAAAT
ACTGTTCTTCTAGTGTAGCCGTAGTTAGGCCACCACTTCAAGAACTCTGTAGCACCGCCTACATACCTCG
CTCTGCTAATCCTGTTACCAGTGGCTGCTGCCAGTGGCGATAAGTCGTGTCTTACCGGGTTGGACTCAAG
ACGATAGTTACCGGATAAGGCGCAGCGGTCGGGCTGAACGGGGGGTTCGTGCACACAGCCCAGCTTGGAG
CGAACGACCTACACCGAACTGAGATACCTACAGCGTGAGCTATGAGAAAGCGCCACGCTTCCCGAAGGGA
GAAAGGCGGACAGGTATCCGGTAAGCGGCAGGGTCGGAACAGGAGAGCGCACGAGGGAGCTTCCAGGGGG
AAACGCCTGGTATCTTTATAGTCCTGTCGGGTTTCGCCACCTCTGACTTGAGCGTCGATTTTTGTGATGC
TCGTCAGGGGGGCGGAGCCTATGGAAAAACGCCAGCAACGCGGCCTTTTTACGGTTCCTGGCCTTTTGCT
GGCCTTTTGCTCACATGTTCTTTCCTGCGTTATCCCCTGATTCTGTGGATAACCGTATTACCGCCTTTGA
GTGAGCTGATACCGCTCGCCGCAGCCGAACGACCGAGCGCAGCGAGTCAGTGAGCGAGGAAGCGGAAGAG
CGCCCAATACGCAAACCGCCTCTCCCCGCGCGTTGGCCGATTCATTAATGCAGCTGGCACGACAGGTTTC
CCGACTGGAAAGCGGGCAGTGAGCGCAACGCAATTAATGTGAGTTAGCTCACTCATTAGGCACCCCAGGC
TTTACACTTTATGCTTCCGGCTCGTATGTTGTGTGGAATTGTGAGCGGATAACAATTTCACACAGGAAAC
AGCTATGACCATGATTACGCCAAGCTCTAGCTAGAGGTCGACGGTATACAGACATGATAAGATACATTGA
TGAGTTTGGACAAACCACAACTAGAATGCAGTGAAAAAAATGCTTTATTTGTGAAATTTGTGATGCTATT
GCTTTATTTGTAACCATTATAAGCTGCAATAAACAAGTTGGGGTGGGCGAAGAACTCCAGCATGAGATCC
CCGCGCTGGAGGATCATCCAGCCGGCGTCCCGGAAAACGATTCCGAAGCCCAACCTTTCATAGAAGGCGG
CGGTGGAATCGAAATCTCGTAGCACGTGTCAGTCCTGCTCCTCGGCCACGAAGTGCACGCAGTTGCCGGC
CGGGTCGCGCAGGGCGAACTCCCGCCCCCACGGCTGCTCGCCGATCTCGGTCATGGCCGGCCCGGAGGCG
TCCCGGAAGTTCGTGGACACGACCTCCGACCACTCGGCGTACAGCTCGTCCAGGCCGCGCACCCACACCC
AGGCCAGGGTGTTGTCCGGCACCACCTGGTCCTGGACCGCGCTGATGAACAGGGTCACGTCGTCCCGGAC
CACACCGGCGAAGTCGTCCTCCACGAAGTCCCGGGAGAACCCGAGCCGGTCGGTCCAGAACTCGACCGCT
CCGGCGACGTCGCGCGCGGTGAGCACCGGAACGGCACTGGTCAACTTGGCCATGGTTTAGTTCCTCACCT
TGTCGTATTATACTATGCCGATATACTATGCCGATGATTAATTGTCAACACGTGCTGATCAGATCCGAAA
ATGGATATACAAGCTCCCGGGAGCTTTTTGCAAAAGCCTAGGCCTCCAAAAAAGCCTCCTCACTACTTCT
GGAATAGCTCAGAGGCAGAGGCGGCCTCGGCCTCTGCATAAATAAAAAAAATTAGTCAGCCATGGGGCGG
AGAATGGGCGGAACTGGGCGGAGTTAGGGGCGGGATGGGCGGAGTTAGGGGCGGGACTATGGTTGCTGAC
TAATTGAGATGCATGCTTTGCATACTTCTGCCTGCTGGGGAGCCTGGGGACTTTCCACACCTGGTTGCTG
ACTAATTGAGATGCATGCTTTGCATACTTCTGCCTGCTGGGGAGCCTGGGGACTTTCCACACCCTAACTG
ACACACATTCCACAGAATTAATTCGCGTTAAATTTTTGTTAAATCAGCTCATTTTTTAACCAATAGGCCG
AAATCGGCAAAATCCCTTATAAATCAAAAGAATAGACCGAGATAGGGT
[37 nt withheld, positions 5789-5825]
AAAGAACGTGGACTCCAACGTCAAAGG
[49 nt withheld, positions 5853-5901]
T
[91 nt withheld, positions 5903-5993]
G
[124 nt withheld, positions 5995-6118]
GGGGATACCCCCTAGAGCCCCAGCTGGTTCTTTCCGCCTCAGAAGCCATAGAGCCCACCGCATCCCCAGC
ATGCCTGCTATTGTCTTCCCAATCCTCCCCCTTGCTGTCCTGCCCCACCCCACCCCCCAGAATAGAATGA
CACCTACTCAGACAATGCGATGCAATTTCCTCATTTTATTAGGAAAGGACAGTGGGAGTGGCACCTTCCA
GGGTCAAGGAAGGCACGGGGGAGGGGCAAACAACAGATGGCTGGCAACTAGAAGGCACAGTCGAGGCTGA
TCAGCGGGTTTAAACGGGCCCTGCTAGAGATTTTCCACACTGACTAAAAGGGTCTGAGGGATCTCTAGTT
ACCAGAGTCACACAACAGACGGGCACACACTACTTGAAGCACTCAAGGCAAGCTTTATTGAGGCTTAAGC
AGTGGGTTCCCTAGTTAGCCAGAGAGCTCCCAGGCTCAGATCTGGTCTAACCAGAGAGACCCAGTACAAG
CAAAAAGCAGATCTTGTCTTCGTTGGGAGTGAATTAGCCCTTCCAGTCCCCCCTTTTCTTTTAAAAAGTG
GCTAAGATCTACAGCTGCCTTGTAAGTCATTGGTCTTAAAGTCGACGCGGGGAGGCGGCCCAAAGGGAGA
TCCGACTCGTCTGAGGGCGAAGGCGAAGACGCGGAAGAGGCCGCAGAGCCGGCAGCAGGCCGCGGGAAGG
AAGGTCCGCTGGATTGAGGGCCGAAGGGACGTAGCAGAAGGACGTCCCGCGCAGAATCCAGGTGGCAACA
CAGGCGAGCAGCCAAGGAAAGGACGATGATTTCCCCGACAACACCACGGAATTGTCAGTGCCCAACAGCC
GAGCCCCTGTCCAGCAGCGGGCAAGGCAGGCGGCGATGAGTTCCGCCGTGGCAATAGGGAGGGGGAAAGC
GAAAGTCCCGGAAAGGAGCTGACAGGTGGTGGCAATGCCCCAACCAGTGGGGGTTGCGTCAGCAAACACA
GTGCACACCACGCCACGTTGCCTGACAACGGGCCACAACTCCTCATAAAGAGACAGCAACCAGGATTTAT
ACAAGGAGGAGAAAATGAAAGCCATACGGGAAGCAATAGCATGATACAAAGGCATTAAAGCAGCGTATCC
ACATAGCGTAAAAGGAGCAACATAGTTAAGAATACCAGTCAATCTTTCACAAATTTTGTAATCCAGAGGT
TGATTGTCGACTTAACGCGTTCAGAAGAACTCGTCAAGAAGGCGATAGAAGGCGATGCGCTGCGAATCGG
GAGCGGCGATACCGTAAAGCACGAGGAAGCGGTCAGCCCATTCGCCGCCAAGCTCTTCAGCAATATCACG
GGTAGCCAACGCTATGTCCTGATAGCGGTCCGCCACACCCAGCCGGCCACAGTCGATGAATCCAGAAAAG
CGGCCATTTTCCACCATGATATTCGGCAAGCAGGCATCGCCATGGGTCACGACGAGATCCTCGCCGTCGG
GCATGCGCGCCTTGAGCCTGGCGAACAGTTCGGCTGGCGCGAGCCCCTGATGCTCTTCGTCCAGATCATC
CTGATCGACAAGACCGGCTTCCATCCGAGTACGTGCTCGCTCGATGCGATGTTTCGCTTGGTGGTCGAAT
GGGCAGGTAGCCGGATCAAGCGTATGCAGCCGCCGCATTGCATCAGCCATGATGGATACTTTCTCGGCAG
GAGCAAGGTGAGATGACAGGAGATCCTGCCCCGGCACTTCGCCCAATAGCAGCCAGTCCCTTCCCGCTTC
AGTGACAACGTCGAGCACAGCTGCGCAAGGAACGCCCGTCGTGGCCAGCCACGATAGCCGCGCTGCCTCG
TCCTGCAGTTCATTCAGGGCACCGGACAGGTCGGTCTTGACAAAAAGAACCGGGCGCCCCTGCGCTGACA
GCCGGAACACGGCGGCATCAGAGCAGCCGATTGTCTGTTGTGCCCAGTCATAGCCGAATAGCCTCTCCAC
CCAAGCGGCCGGAGAACCTGCGTGCAATCCATCTTGTTCAATCGGTCCAGGATTCTCTTCGACATCTCCG
GCTTGTTTCAGCAGAGAGAAGTTTGTTGCGCCGGATCCCTTATCGTCATCGTCTTTGTAATCTTTCTTCT
TCTTAGCCTGTCCAGCCTTCTTTGTGGCGGCAGGTCGCTTGTCGCCTCCCAGCTGAGACAGGTCGATCCG
TGTCTCGTACAGGCCGGTGATGCTCTGGTGGATCAGGGTGGCGTCCAGCACCTCTTTGGTGCTGGTGTAC
CTCTTCCGGTCGATGGTGGTGTCAAAGTACTTGAAGGCGGCAGGGGCTCCCAGATTGGTCAGGGTAAACA
GGTGGATGATATTCTCGGCCTGCTCTCTGATGGGCTTATCCCGGTGCTTGTTGTAGGCGGACAGCACTTT
GTCCAGATTAGCGTCGGCCAGGATCACTCTCTTGGAGAACTCGCTGATCTGCTCGATGATCTCGTCCAGG
TAGTGCTTGTGCTGTTCCACAAACAGCTGTTTCTGCTCATTATCCTCGGGGGAGCCCTTCAGCTTCTCAT
AGTGGCTGGCCAGGTACAGGAAGTTCACATATTTGGAGGGCAGGGCCAGTTCGTTTCCCTTCTGCAGTTC
GCCGGCAGAGGCCAGCATTCTCTTCCGGCCGTTTTCCAGCTCGAACAGGGAGTACTTAGGCAGCTTGATG
ATCAGGTCCTTTTTCACTTCTTTGTAGCCCTTGGCTTCCAGAAAGTCGATGGGATTCTTCTCGAAGCTGC
TTCTTTCCATGATGGTGATCCCCAGCAGCTCTTTCACACTCTTCAGTTTCTTGGACTTGCCCTTTTCCAC
TTTGGCCACCACCAGCACAGAATAGGCCACGGTGGGGCTGTCGAAGCCGCCGTACTTCTTAGGGTCCCAG
TCCTTCTTTCTGGCGATCAGCTTATCGCTGTTCCTCTTGGGCAGGATAGACTCTTTGCTGAAGCCGCCTG
TCTGCACCTCGGTCTTTTTCACGATATTCACTTGGGGCATGCTCAGCACTTTCCGCACGGTGGCAAAATC
CCGGCCCTTATCCCACACGATCTCCCCGGTTTCGCCGTTTGTCTCGATCAGAGGCCGCTTCCGGATCTCG
CCGTTGGCCAGGGTAATCTCGGTCTTGAAAAAGTTCATGATGTTGCTGTAGAAGAAGTACTTGGCGGTAG
CCTTGCCGATTTCCTGCTCGCTCTTGGCGATCATCTTCCGCACGTCGTACACCTTGTAGTCGCCGTACAC
GAACTCGCTTTCCAGCTTAGGGTACTTTTTGATCAGGGCGGTTCCCACGACGGCGTTCAGGTAGGCGTCG
TGGGCGTGGTGGTAGTTGTTGATCTCGCGCACTTTGTAAAACTGGAAATCCTTCCGGAAATCGGACACCA
GCTTGGACTTCAGGGTGATCACTTTCACTTCCCGGATCAGCTTGTCATTCTCGTCGTACTTAGTGTTCAT
CCGGGAGTCCAGGATCTGTGCCACGTGCTTTGTGATCTGCCGGGTTTCCACCAGCTGTCTCTTGATGAAG
CCGGCCTTATCCAGTTCGCTCAGGCCGCCTCTCTCGGCCTTGGTCAGATTGTCGAACTTTCTCTGGGTAA
TCAGCTTGGCGTTCAGCAGCTGCCGCCAGTAGTTCTTCATCTTCTTCACGACCTCTTCGGAGGGCACGTT
GTCGCTCTTGCCCCGGTTCTTGTCGCTTCTGGTCAGCACCTTGTTGTCGATGGAGTCGTCCTTCAGAAAG
CTCTGAGGCACGATATGGTCCACATCGTAGTCGGACAGCCGGTTGATGTCCAGTTCCTGGTCCACGTACA
TATCCCGCCCATTCTGCAGGTAGTACAGGTACAGCTTCTCGTTCTGCAGCTGGGTGTTTTCCACGGGGTG
TTCTTTCAGGATCTGGCTGCCCAGCTCTTTGATGCCCTCTTCGATCCGCTTCATTCTCTCGCGGCTGTTC
TTCTGTCCCTTCTGGGTGGTCTGGTTCTCTCTGGCCATTTCGATCACGATGTTCTCGGGCTTGTGCCGGC
CCATCACTTTCACGAGCTCGTCCACCACCTTCACTGTCTGCAGGATGCCCTTCTTAATGGCGGGGCTGCC
GGCCAGATTGGCAATGTGCTCGTGCAGGCTATCGCCCTGGCCGGACACCTGGGCTTTCTGGATGTCCTCT
TTAAAGGTCAGGCTGTCGTCGTGGATCAGCTGCATGAAGTTTCTGTTGGCGAAGCCGTCGGACTTCAGGA
AATCCAGGATTGTCTTGCCGGACTGCTTGTCCCGGATGCCGTTGATCAGCTTCCGGCTCAGCCTGCCCCA
GCCGGTGTATCTCCGCCGCTTCAGCTGCTTCATCACTTTGTCGTCGAACAGGTGGGCATAGGTTTTCAGC
CGTTCCTCGATCATCTCTCTGTCCTCAAACAGTGTCAGGGTCAGCACGATATCTTCCAGAATGTCCTCGT
TTTCCTCATTGTCCAGGAAGTCCTTGTCCTTGATAATTTTCAGCAGATCGTGGTATGTGCCCAGGGAGGC
GTTGAACCGATCTTCCACGCCGGAGATTTCCACGGAGTCGAAGCACTCGATTTTCTTGAAGTAGTCCTCT
TTCAGCTGCTTCACGGTCACTTTCCGGTTGGTCTTGAACAGCAGGTCCACGATGGCCTTTTTCTGCTCGC
CGCTCAGGAAGGCGGGCTTTCTCATTCCCTCGGTCACGTATTTCACTTTGGTCAGCTCGTTATACACGGT
GAAGTACTCGTACAGCAGGCTGTGCTTGGGCAGCACCTTCTCGTTGGGCAGGTTCTTATCGAAGTTGGTC
ATCCGCTCGATGAAGCTCTGGGCGGAAGCGCCCTTGTCCACCACTTCCTCGAAGTTCCAGGGGGTGATGG
TTTCCTCGCTCTTTCTGGTCATCCAGGCGAATCTGCTGTTTCCCCTGGCCAGAGGGCCCACGTAGTAGGG
GATGCGGAAGGTCAGGATCTTCTCGATCTTTTCCCGGTTGTCCTTCAGGAATGGGTAAAAATCTTCCTGC
CGCCGCAGAATGGCGTGCAGCTCTCCCAGGTGGATCTGGTGGGGGATGCTGCCGTTGTCGAAGGTCCGCT
GCTTCCGCAGCAGGTCCTCTCTGTTCAGCTTCACGAGCAGTTCCTCGGTGCCGTCCATCTTTTCCAGGAT
GGGCTTGATGAACTTGTAGAACTCTTCCTGGCTGGCTCCGCCGTCAATGTAGCCGGCGTAGCCGTTCTTG
CTCTGGTCGAAGAAAATCTCTTTGTACTTCTCAGGCAGCTGCTGCCGCACGAGAGCTTTCAGCAGGGTCA
GGTCCTGGTGGTGCTCGTCGTATCTCTTGATCATAGAGGCGCTCAGGGGGGCCTTGGTGATCTCGGTGTT
CACTCTCAGGATGTCGCTCAGCAGGATGGCGTCGGACAGGTTCTTGGCGGCCAGAAACAGGTCGGCGTAC
TGGTCGCCGATCTGGGCCAGCAGGTTGTCCAGGTCGTCGTCGTAGGTGTCCTTGCTCAGCTGCAGTTTGG
CATCCTCGGCCAGGTCGAAGTTGCTCTTGAAGTTGGGGGTCAGGCCCAGGCTCAGGGCAATCAGGTTTCC
GAACAGGCCATTCTTCTTCTCGCCGGGCAGCTGGGCGATCAGATTTTCCAGCCGTCTGCTCTTGCTCAGT
CTGGCAGACAGGATGGCCTTGGCGTCCACGCCGCTGGCGTTGATGGGGTTTTCCTCGAACAGCTGGTTGT
AGGTCTGCACCAGCTGGATGAACAGCTTGTCCACGTCGCTGTTGTCGGGGTTCAGGTCGCCCTCGATCAG
GAAGTGGCCCCGGAACTTGATCATGTGGGCCAGGGCCAGATAGATCAGCCGCAGGTCGGCCTTGTCGGTG
CTGTCCACCAGTTTCTTTCTCAGGTGGTAGATGGTGGGGTACTTCTCGTGGTAGGCCACCTCGTCCACGA
TGTTGCCGAAGATGGGGTGCCGCTCGTGCTTCTTATCCTCTTCCACCAGGAAGGACTCTTCCAGTCTGTG
GAAGAAGCTGTCGTCCACCTTGGCCATCTCGTTGCTGAAGATCTCTTGCAGATAGCAGATCCGGTTCTTC
CGTCTGGTGTATCTTCTTCTGGCGGTTCTCTTCAGCCGGGTGGCCTCGGCTGTTTCGCCGCTGTCGAACA
GCAGGGCTCCGATCAGGTTCTTCTTGATGCTGTGCCGGTCGGTGTTGCCCAGCACCTTGAATTTCTTGCT
GGGCACCTTGTACTCGTCGGTGATCACGGCCCAGCCCACAGAGTTGGTGCCGATGTCCAGGCCGATGCTG
TACTTCTTGTCCATGGTGGCAGCGCTCTAGAACCGGTCCTGTGTTCTGGCGGCAAACCCGTTGCGAAAAA
GAACGTTCACGGCGACTACTGCACTTATATACGGTTCTCCCCCACCCTCGGGAAAAAGGCGGAGCCAGTA
CACGACATCACTTTCCCAGTTTACCCCGCGCCACCTTCTCTAGGCACCGGATCAATTGCCGACCCCTCCC
CCCAACTTCTCGGGGACTGTGGGCGATGTGCGCTCTGCCCACTGACGGGCACCGGAGCCAATTCCCACTC
CTTTCAAGACCTAGCTAGCGAATTCAAAAAAGCACCGACTCGGTGCCACTTTTTCAAGTTGATAACGGAC
TAGCCTTATTTTAACTTGCTATTTCTAGCTCTAAAACCGTCTAGGTTGAAGCCCCCACGGTGTTTCGTCC
TTTCCACAAGATATATAAAGCCAAGAAATCGAAATACTTTCAAGTTACGGTAAGCATATGATAGTCCATT
TTAAAACATAATTTTAAAACTGCAAACTACCCAAGAAATTATTACTTTCTACGTCACGTATTTTGTACTA
ATATCTTTGTGTTTACAGTCAAATTAATTCTAATTATCTCTCTAACAGCCTTGTATCGTATATGCAAATA
TGAAGGAATCATGGGAAATAGGCCCTCGGTACCTTAATTAACCAAACTGGATCTCTGCTGTCCCTGTAAT
AAACCCGAAAATTTTGAATTTTTGTAATTTGTTTTTGTAATTCTTTAGTTTGTATGTCTGTTGCTATTAT
GTCTACTATTCTTTCCCCTGCACTGTACCCCCCAATCCCCCCTTTTCTTTTAAAATTGTGGATGAATACT
GCCATTTGTCTGCAGAATTGGCGC
